>Addgene plasmid #74216 | CMV Marina-T2A-nls-mCherry | depositor full sequence | sequence record 166999 | CMV Marina-T2A-nls-mCherry sequence 6361 bps
GTCGACTGCAGAGGGCCCTCGACCATAGCCAATTCAATATGGCGTATATGGACTCATGCCAATTCAATAT
GGTGGATCTGGACCTGTGCCAATTCAATATGGCGTATATGGACTCGTGCCAATTCAATATGGTGGATCTG
GACCCCAGCCAATTCAATATGGCGGACTTGGCACCATGCCAATTCAATATGGCGGACTTGGCACTGTGCC
AACTGGGGAGGGGTCTACTTGGCACGGTGCCAAGTTTGAGGAGGGGTCTTGGCCCTGTGCCAAGTCCGCC
ATATTGAATTGGCATGGTGCCAATAATGGCGGCCATATTGGCTATATGCCAGGATCAATATATAGGCAAT
ATCCAATATGGCCCTATGCCAATATGGCTATTGGCCAGGTTCAATACTATGTATTGGCCCTATGCCATAT
AGTATTCCATATATGGGTTTTCCTATTGACGTAGATAGCCCCTCCCAATGGGCGGTCCCATATACCATAT
ATGGGGCTTCCTAATACCGCCCATAGCCACTCCCCCATTGACGTCAATGGTCTCTATATATGGTCTTTCC
TATTGACGTCATATGGGCGGTCCTATTGACGTATATGGCGCCTCCCCCATTGACGTCAATTACGGTAAAT
GGCCCGCCTGGCTCAATGCCCATTGACGTCAATAGGACCACCCACCATTGACGTCAATGGGATGGCTCAT
TGCCCATTCATATCCGTTCTCACGCCCCCTATTGACGTCAATGACGGTAAATGGCCCACTTGGCAGTACA
TCAATATCTATTAATAGTAACTTGGCAAGTACATTACTATTGGAAGGACGCCAGGGTACATTGGCAGTAC
TCCCATTGACGTCAATGGCGGTAAATGGCCCGCGATGGCTGCCAAGTACATCCCCATTGACGTCAATGGG
GAGGGGCAATGACGCAAATGGGCGTTCCATTGACGTAAATGGGCGGTAGGCGTGCCTAATGGGAGGTCTA
TATAAGCAATGCTCGTTTAGGGAACGGTACCACCATGGAAGGTTTTGACGGGTCAGACTTTAGCCCTCCT
GCCGATCTCGTGGGTGTGGACGGTGCTGTGATGCGGAACGTGGTGGACGTGACAATCAACGGCGACGTGA
CTGCACCACCTAAGGCAGCTCCTAGAAAATCTGAGAGTGTGAAGAAAGTCCACTGGAACGACGTGGATCA
GGGACCAAGCGAGAAGCCCGAAACAAGACAGGAGAAGAGCAGGATCACCAGCGAGGGCGAGTACATCCCC
CTGGACCAGATCGACATCAACGTGGACGACGGGAGGATGGAAATTCCTACCACAGGAGTGGGTAGAGTCC
AGTTTAGGGTGAGAGCTGTCATCGACCATCTGGGAATGCGGGTGTTCGGCGTCTTTCTCATCTTCCTGGA
CATCATTCTGATGATCATTGATCTGAGTCTCCCTGGGAAGTCAGAGAGCTCCCAGAGCTTCTACGACGGC
ATGGCACTGGCCCTCAGCTGCTACTTCATGCTGGATCTCGGCCTGAGGATCTTCGCATACGGACCCAAGA
ACTTCTTTACCAATCCTTGGGAGGTGGCCGACGGACTGATCATTGTGGTCACTTTTGTGGTCACCATTTT
CTACACAGTGCTGGACGAGTACGTGCAGGAGACAGGAGCAGACGGACTCGGACAGCTGGTGGTCCTCGCT
CGACTGCTCCGAGTGGTCCGACTGGCAAGGATCTTTTACTCCCACCAGCAGGGGAATTCAATGTCTAAAG
GGGAGGAACTGTTCACTGGTGTGGTCCCCATTCTGGTGGAGCTCGACGGCGACGTGAACGGCCATAAGTT
TTCAGTGAGCGGGGAGGGTGAAGGCGACGCTACTTACGGAAAGCTCACCCTGAAATTCATCTGCACTACC
GGGAAGCTGCCAGTGCCTTGGCCTACCCTGGTCACAACTCTCACATACGGCGTGCAGTGTTTCAGTCGCT
ATCCTGACCATATGAAGCGACACGATTTCTTTAAATCTGCTATGCCAGAGGGCTACGTGCAGGAACGGAC
CATCTTCTTTAAGGACGACGGCAATTATAAAACTCGCGCAGAGGTGAAGTTTGAAGGCGACACCCTGGTC
AACCGAATCGAGCTCAAGGGAATTGACTTCAAAGAAGACGGAAATATCCTGGGGCACAAGCTCGAGTACA
ACTATAACGCCGCTCAGGTGTACATCATGGCCGATAAGCAGAAAAACGGCATTAAGGCTAACTTCAAGAT
CCGCCACAACATTGAAGACGGCGGAGTGCAGCTGGCCGATCATTACCAGCAGAACACACCAATCGGAGAC
GGGCCTGTCCTGCTCCCAGATAATCACGTTCTGTTCACCACATCCACTCTGTCTAAGGACCCCAACGAGA
AAAGAGATCATATGGTGCTGCTGGAGTTTGTCACTGCCGACGGGATTACCCACGGAATGGACGAGCTGTA
TAAGTTCTGCTACGAGAACGAGGTGGCATGCGGAAGCGGAGAAGGACGGGGTAGTCTGCTGACATGCGGC
GACGTAGAAGAGAATCCTGGTCCCGCCCCGGGGTCGACCATGGTGCCCAAGAAGAAGAGGAAAGTCGTGA
GCAAGGGCGAGGAGGACAACATGGCCATCATCAAGGAGTTCATGCGCTTCAAGGTGCACATGGAGGGCTC
CGTGAACGGCCACGAGTTCGAGATCGAGGGCGAGGGCGAGGGCCGCCCCTACGAGGGCACCCAGACCGCC
AAGCTGAAGGTGACCAAGGGCGGCCCCCTGCCCTTCGCCTGGGACATCCTGTCCCCTCAGTTCATGTACG
GCTCCAAGGCCTACGTGAAGCACCCCGCCGACATCCCCGACTACTTGAAGCTGTCCTTCCCCGAGGGCTT
CAAGTGGGAGCGCGTGATGAACTTCGAGGACGGCGGCGTGGTGACCGTGACCCAGGACTCCTCCCTGCAG
GACGGCGAGTTCATCTACAAGGTGAAGCTGCGCGGCACCAACTTCCCCTCCGACGGCCCCGTAATGCAGA
AGAAGACCATGGGCTGGGAGGCCTCCTCCGAGCGGATGTACCCCGAGGACGGCGCCCTGAAGGGCGAGAT
CAAGCAGAGGCTGAAGCTGAAGGACGGCGGCCACTACGACGCCGAGGTCAAGACCACCTACAAGGCCAAG
AAGCCCGTGCAGCTGCCCGGCGCCTACAACGTCAACATCAAGCTGGACATCACCTCCCACAACGAGGACT
ACACCATCGTGGAACAGTACGAGCGCGCCGAGGGCCGCCACTCCACCGGCGGCATGGACGAGCTGTACAA
GTAAGCTAGCGGCCGCACTCCTCAGGTGCAGGCTGCCTATCAGAAGGTGGTGGCTGGTGTGGCCAATGCC
CTGGCTCACAAATACCACTGAGATCTTTTTCCCTCTGCCAAAAATTATGGGGACATCATGAAGCCCCTTG
AGCATCTGACTTCTGGCTAATAAAGGAAATTTATTTTCATTGCAATAGTGTGTTGGAATTTTTTGTGTCT
CTCACTCGGAAGGACATATGGGAGGGCAAATCATTTAAAACATCAGAATGAGTATTTGGTTTAGAGTTTG
GCAACATATGCCATATGCTGGCTGCCATGAACAAAGGTGGCTATAAAGAGGTCATCAGTATATGAAACAG
CCCCCTGCTGTCCATTCCTTATTCCATAGAAAAGCCTTGACTTGAGGTTAGATTTTTTTTATATTTTGTT
TTGTGTTATTTTTTTCTTTAACATCCCTAAAATTTTCCTTACATGTTTTACTAGCCAGATTTTTCCTCCT
CTCCTGACTACTCCCAGTCATAGCTGTCCCTCTTCTCTTATGAAGATCCCTCGACCTGCAGCCCAAGCTT
GGCGTAATCATGGTCATAGCTGTTTCCTGTGTGAAATTGTTATCCGCTCACAATTCCACACAACATACGA
GCCGGAAGCATAAAGTGTAAAGCCTGGGGTGCCTAATGAGTGAGCTAACTCACATTAATTGCGTTGCGCT
CACTGCCCGCTTTCCAGTCGGGAAACCTGTCGTGCCAGCGGATCCGCATCTCAATTAGTCAGCAACCATA
GTCCCGCCCCTAACTCCGCCCATCCCGCCCCTAACTCCGCCCAGTTCCGCCCATTCTCCGCCCCATGGCT
GACTAATTTTTTTTATTTATGCAGAGGCCGAGGCCGCCTCGGCCTCTGAGCTATTCCAGAAGTAGTGAGG
AGGCTTTTTTGGAGGCCTAGGCTTTTGCAAAAAGCTAACTTGTTTATTGCAGCTTATAATGGTTACAAAT
AAAGCAATAGCATCACAAATTTCACAAATAAAGCATTTTTTTCACTGCATTCTAGTTGTGGTTTGTCCAA
ACTCATCAATGTATCTTATCATGTCTGGATCCGCTGCATTAATGAATCGGCCAACGCGCGGGGAGAGGCG
GTTTGCGTATTGGGCGCTCTTCCGCTTCCTCGCTCACTGACTCGCTGCGCTCGGTCGTTCGGCTGCGGCG
AGCGGTATCAGCTCACTCAAAGGCGGTAATACGGTTATCCACAGAATCAGGGGATAACGCAGGAAAGAAC
ATGTGAGCAAAAGGCCAGCAAAAGGCCAGGAACCGTAAAAAGGCCGCGTTGCTGGCGTTTTTCCATAGGC
TCCGCCCCCCTGACGAGCATCACAAAAATCGACGCTCAAGTCAGAGGTGGCGAAACCCGACAGGACTATA
AAGATACCAGGCGTTTCCCCCTGGAAGCTCCCTCGTGCGCTCTCCTGTTCCGACCCTGCCGCTTACCGGA
TACCTGTCCGCCTTTCTCCCTTCGGGAAGCGTGGCGCTTTCTCAATGCTCACGCTGTAGGTATCTCAGTT
CGGTGTAGGTCGTTCGCTCCAAGCTGGGCTGTGTGCACGAACCCCCCGTTCAGCCCGACCGCTGCGCCTT
ATCCGGTAACTATCGTCTTGAGTCCAACCCGGTAAGACACGACTTATCGCCACTGGCAGCAGCCACTGGT
AACAGGATTAGCAGAGCGAGGTATGTAGGCGGTGCTACAGAGTTCTTGAAGTGGTGGCCTAACTACGGCT
ACACTAGAAGGACAGTATTTGGTATCTGCGCTCTGCTGAAGCCAGTTACCTTCGGAAAAAGAGTTGGTAG
CTCTTGATCCGGCAAACAAACCACCGCTGGTAGCGGTGGTTTTTTTGTTTGCAAGCAGCAGATTACGCGC
AGAAAAAAAGGATCTCAAGAAGATCCTTTGATCTTTTCTACGGGGTCTGACGCTCAGTGGAACGAAAACT
CACGTTAAGGGATTTTGGTCATGAGATTATCAAAAAGGATCTTCACCTAGATCCTTTTAAATTAAAAATG
AAGTTTTAAATCAATCTAAAGTATATATGAGTAAACTTGGTCTGACAGTTACCAATGCTTAATCAGTGAG
GCACCTATCTCAGCGATCTGTCTATTTCGTTCATCCATAGTTGCCTGACTCCCCGTCGTGTAGATAACTA
CGATACGGGAGGGCTTACCATCTGGCCCCAGTGCTGCAATGATACCGCGAGACCCACGCTCACCGGCTCC
AGATTTATCAGCAATAAACCAGCCAGCCGGAAGGGCCGAGCGCAGAAGTGGTCCTGCAACTTTATCCGCC
TCCATCCAGTCTATTAATTGTTGCCGGGAAGCTAGAGTAAGTAGTTCGCCAGTTAATAGTTTGCGCAACG
TTGTTGCCATTGCTACAGGCATCGTGGTGTCACGCTCGTCGTTTGGTATGGCTTCATTCAGCTCCGGTTC
CCAACGATCAAGGCGAGTTACATGATCCCCCATGTTGTGCAAAAAAGCGGTTAGCTCCTTCGGTCCTCCG
ATCGTTGTCAGAAGTAAGTTGGCCGCAGTGTTATCACTCATGGTTATGGCAGCACTGCATAATTCTCTTA
CTGTCATGCCATCCGTAAGATGCTTTTCTGTGACTGGTGAGTACTCAACCAAGTCATTCTGAGAATAGTG
TATGCGGCGACCGAGTTGCTCTTGCCCGGCGTCAATACGGGATAATACCGCGCCACATAGCAGAACTTTA
AAAGTGCTCATCATTGGAAAACGTTCTTCGGGGCGAAAACTCTCAAGGATCTTACCGCTGTTGAGATCCA
GTTCGATGTAACCCACTCGTGCACCCAACTGATCTTCAGCATCTTTTACTTTCACCAGCGTTTCTGGGTG
AGCAAAAACAGGAAGGCAAAATGCCGCAAAAAAGGGAATAAGGGCGACACGGAAATGTTGAATACTCATA
CTCTTCCTTTTTCAATATTATTGAAGCATTTATCAGGGTTATTGTCTCATGAGCGGATACATATTTGAAT
GTATTTAGAAAAATAAACAAATAGGGGTTCCGCGCACATTTCCCCGAAAAGTGCCACCTGG
Features (pLannotate 1.2.2; 17 found; start..end, strand, type, name):
     21..1005    +  promoter       CMV IE94 promoter: enhancer/promoter region of simian cytomegalovirus major immediate early transcription unit IE94
   1225..1284    +  CDS            KCNJ2 (fragment): KCNJ2_HUMAN - Also known as IRK1. Experimental evidence at protein level: Swiss-Prot protein existence level 1. Probably participates in establishing action potential waveform and excitability of neuronal and muscle tissues. Inward rectifier potassium channels are characterized by a greater tendency to allow potassium to flow into the cell rather than out of it. Their voltage dependence is regulated by the concentration of extracellular potassium; as external potassium is raised, the voltage range of the channel opening shifts to more positive voltages. The inward rectification is mainly due t
   1741..2454    +  CDS            pHluorin, ecliptic: pHluorin, ecliptic is a multistate long stokes shift fluorescent protein published in 1998, derived from Aequorea victoria.
   2587..3291    +  CDS            mCherry: mCherry is a basic (constitutively fluorescent) red fluorescent protein published in 2004, derived from Discosoma sp.. It is reported to be a very rapidly-maturing monomer with low acid sensitivity.
   3307..3378    +  CDS            HBB (fragment): HBB_PONPY - Experimental evidence at transcript level: Swiss-Prot protein existence level 2. Involved in oxygen transport from the lung to the various peripheral tissues. From Pongo pygmaeus (Bornean orangutan).
   3449..3504    +  polyA_signal   β-globin poly(A) signal: rabbit β-globin polyadenylation signal (Gil and Proudfoot, 1987)
   3887..3903    -  protein_bind   lac operator: The lac repressor binds to the lac operator to inhibit transcription in E. coli. This inhibition can be relieved by adding lactose or isopropyl-β-D-thiogalactopyranoside (IPTG). lac repressor encoded by lacI
   3911..3941    -  promoter       lac promoter: promoter for the E. coli lac operon
   3956..3977    -  protein_bind   CAP binding site: CAP binding activates transcription in the presence of cAMP. E. coli catabolite activator protein
   3990..4029    -  CDS            lacI (fragment): lac repressor; lacI; The lac repressor binds to the lac operator to inhibit transcription in E. coli. This inhibition can be relieved by adding lactose or isopropyl-β-D-thiogalactopyranoside (IPTG).
   4036..4058    +  promoter       SV40 promoter (fragment): SV40 enhancer and early promoter
   4082..4217    +  rep_origin     SV40 ori: SV40 origin of replication
   4237..4371    +  polyA_signal   SV40 poly(A) signal: SV40 polyadenylation signal
   4373..4427    -  CDS            lacI (fragment): lac repressor; lacI; The lac repressor binds to the lac operator to inhibit transcription in E. coli. This inhibition can be relieved by adding lactose or isopropyl-β-D-thiogalactopyranoside (IPTG).
   4610..5198    -  rep_origin     ori: high-copy-number ColE1/pMB1/pBR322/pUC origin of replication
   5369..6229    -  CDS            AmpR: β-lactamase; bla; confers resistance to ampicillin, carbenicillin, and related antibiotics
   6230..6334    -  promoter       AmpR promoter: bla
