>Addgene plasmid #74216 | CMV Marina-T2A-nls-mCherry | addgene full sequence | sequence record 170988 | Addgene NGS Result
CCCTAACTCCGCCCAGTTCCGCCCATTCTCCGCCCCATGGCTGACTAATTTTTTTTATTTATGCAGAGGC
CGAGGCCGCCTCGGCCTCTGAGCTATTCCAGAAGTAGTGAGGAGGCTTTTTTGGAGGCCTAGGCTTTTGC
AAAAAGCTAACTTGTTTATTGCAGCTTATAATGGTTACAAATAAAGCAATAGCATCACAAATTTCACAAA
TAAAGCATTTTTTTCACTGCATTCTAGTTGTGGTTTGTCCAAACTCATCAATGTATCTTATCATGTCTGG
ATCCGCTGCATTAATGAATCGGCCAACGCGCGGGGAGAGGCGGTTTGCGTATTGGGCGCTCTTCCGCTTC
CTCGCTCACTGACTCGCTGCGCTCGGTCGTTCGGCTGCGGCGAGCGGTATCAGCTCACTCAAAGGCGGTA
ATACGGTTATCCACAGAATCAGGGGATAACGCAGGAAAGAACATGTGAGCAAAAGGCCAGCAAAAGGCCA
GGAACCGTAAAAAGGCCGCGTTGCTGGCGTTTTTCCATAGGCTCCGCCCCCCTGACGAGCATCACAAAAA
TCGACGCTCAAGTCAGAGGTGGCGAAACCCGACAGGACTATAAAGATACCAGGCGTTTCCCCCTGGAAGC
TCCCTCGTGCGCTCTCCTGTTCCGACCCTGCCGCTTACCGGATACCTGTCCGCCTTTCTCCCTTCGGGAA
GCGTGGCGCTTTCTCATAGCTCACGCTGTAGGTATCTCAGTTCGGTGTAGGTCGTTCGCTCCAAGCTGGG
CTGTGTGCACGAACCCCCCGTTCAGCCCGACCGCTGCGCCTTATCCGGTAACTATCGTCTTGAGTCCAAC
CCGGTAAGACACGACTTATCGCCACTGGCAGCAGCCACTGGTAACAGGATTAGCAGAGCGAGGTATGTAG
GCGGTGCTACAGAGTTCTTGAAGTGGTGGCCTAACTACGGCTACACTAGAAGAACAGTATTTGGTATCTG
CGCTCTGCTGAAGCCAGTTACCTTCGGAAAAAGAGTTGGTAGCTCTTGATCCGGCAAACAAACCACCGCT
GGTAGCGGTGGTTTTTTTGTTTGCAAGCAGCAGATTACGCGCAGAAAAAAAGGATCTCAAGAAGATCCTT
TGATCTTTTCTACGGGGTCTGACGCTCAGTGGAACGAAAACTCACGTTAAGGGATTTTGGTCATGAGATT
ATCAAAAAGGATCTTCACCTAGATCCTTTTAAATTAAAAATGAAGTTTTAAATCAATCTAAAGTATATAT
GAGTAAACTTGGTCTGACAGTTACCAATGCTTAATCAGTGAGGCACCTATCTCAGCGATCTGTCTATTTC
GTTCATCCATAGTTGCCTGACTCCCCGTCGTGTAGATAACTACGATACGGGAGGGCTTACCATCTGGCCC
CAGTGCTGCAATGATACCGCGAGACCCACGCTCACCGGCTCCAGATTTATCAGCAATAAACCAGCCAGCC
GGAAGGGCCGAGCGCAGAAGTGGTCCTGCAACTTTATCCGCCTCCATCCAGTCTATTAATTGTTGCCGGG
AAGCTAGAGTAAGTAGTTCGCCAGTTAATAGTTTGCGCAACGTTGTTGCCATTGCTACAGGCATCGTGGT
GTCACGCTCGTCGTTTGGTATGGCTTCATTCAGCTCCGGTTCCCAACGATCAAGGCGAGTTACATGATCC
CCCATGTTGTGCAAAAAAGCGGTTAGCTCCTTCGGTCCTCCGATCGTTGTCAGAAGTAAGTTGGCCGCAG
TGTTATCACTCATGGTTATGGCAGCACTGCATAATTCTCTTACTGTCATGCCATCCGTAAGATGCTTTTC
TGTGACTGGTGAGTACTCAACCAAGTCATTCTGAGAATAGTGTATGCGGCGACCGAGTTGCTCTTGCCCG
GCGTCAATACGGGATAATACCGCGCCACATAGCAGAACTTTAAAAGTGCTCATCATTGGAAAACGTTCTT
CGGGGCGAAAACTCTCAAGGATCTTACCGCTGTTGAGATCCAGTTCGATGTAACCCACTCGTGCACCCAA
CTGATCTTCAGCATCTTTTACTTTCACCAGCGTTTCTGGGTGAGCAAAAACAGGAAGGCAAAATGCCGCA
AAAAAGGGAATAAGGGCGACACGGAAATGTTGAATACTCATACTCTTCCTTTTTCAATATTATTGAAGCA
TTTATCAGGGTTATTGTCTCATGAGCGGATACATATTTGAATGTATTTAGAAAAATAAACAAATAGGGGT
TCCGCGCACATTTCCCCGAAAAGTGCCACCTGGGTCGACTGCAGAGGGCCCTCGACCATAGCCAATTCAA
TATGGCGTATATGGACTCGTGCCAATTCAATATGGTGGATCTGGACCCCAGCCAATTCAATATGGCGGAC
TTGGCACCATGCCAATTCAATATGGCGGACCTGGCACTGTGCCAACTGGGGAGGGGTCTACTTGGCACGG
TGCCAAGTTTGAGGAGGGGTCTTGGCCCTGTGCCAAGTCCGCCATATTGAATTGGCATGGTGCCAATAAT
GGCGGCCATATTGGCTATATGCCAGGATCAATATATAGGCAATATCCAATATGGCCCTATGCCAATATGG
CTATTGGCCAGGTTCAATACTATGTATTGGCCCTATGCCATATAGTATTCCATATATGGGTTTTCCTATT
GACGTAGATAGCCCCTCCCAATGGGCGGTCCCATATACCATATATGGGGCTTCCTAATACCGCCCATAGC
CACTCCCCCATTGACGTCAATGGTCTCTATATATGGTCTTTCCTATTGACGTCATATGGGCGGTCCTATT
GACGTATATGGCGCCTCCCCCATTGACGTCAATTACGGTAAATGGCCCGCCTGGCTCAATGCCCATTGAC
GTCAATAGGACCACCCACCATTGACGTCAATGGGATGGCTCATTGCCCATTCATATCCGTTCTCACGCCC
CCTATTGACGTCAATGACGGTAAATGGCCCACTTGGCAGTACATCAATATCTATTAATAGTAACTTGGCA
AGTACATTACTATTGGAAGTACGCCAGGGTACATTGGCAGTACTCCCATTGACGTCAATGGCGGTAAATG
GCCCGCGATGGCTGCCAAGTACATCCCCATTGACGTCAATGGGGAGGGGCAATGACGCAAATGGGCGTTC
CATTGACGTAAATGGGCGGTAGGCGTGCCTAATGGGAGGTCTATATAAGCAATGCTCGTTTAGGGAACGG
TACCACCATGGAAGGTTTTGACGGGTCAGACTTTAGCCCTCCTGCCGATCTCGTGGGTGTGGACGGTGCT
GTGATGCGGAACGTGGTGGACGTGACAATCAACGGCGACGTGACTGCACCACCTAAGGCAGCTCCTAGAA
AATCTGAGAGTGTGAAGAAAGTCCACTGGAACGACGTGGATCAGGGACCAAGCGAGAAGCCCGAAACAAG
ACAGGAGAAGAGCAGGATCACCAGCGAGGGCGAGTACATCCCCCTGGACCAGATCGACATCAACGTGGAC
GACGGGAGGATGGAAATTCCTACCACAGGAGTGGGTAGAGTCCAGTTTAGGGTGAGAGCTGTCATCGACC
ATCTGGGAATGCGGGTGTTCGGCGTCTTTCTCATCTTCCTGGACATCATTCTGATGATCATTGATCTGAG
TCTCCCTGGGAAGTCAGAGAGCTCCCAGAGCTTCTACGACGGCATGGCACTGGCCCTCAGCTGCTACTTC
ATGCTGGATCTCGGCCTGAGGATCTTCGCATACGGACCCAAGAACTTCTTTACCAATCCTTGGGAGGTGG
CCGACGGACTGATCATTGTGGTCACTTTTGTGGTCACCATTTTCTACACAGTGCTGGACGAGTACGTGCA
GGAGACAGGAGCAGACGGACTCGGACAGCTGGTGGTCCTCGCTCGACTGCTCCGAGTGGTCCGACTGGCA
AGGATCTTTTACTCCCACCAGCAGGGGAATTCAATGTCTAAAGGGGAGGAACTGTTCACTGGTGTGGTCC
CCATTCTGGTGGAGCTCGACGGCGACGTGAACGGCCATAAGTTTTCAGTGAGCGGGGAGGGTGAAGGCGA
CGCTACTTACGGAAAGCTCACCCTGAAATTCATCTGCACTACCGGGAAGCTGCCAGTGCCTTGGCCTACC
CTGGTCACAACTCTCACATACGGCGTGCAGTGTTTCAGTCGCTATCCTGACCATATGAAGCGACACGATT
TCTTTAAATCTGCTATGCCAGAGGGCTACGTGCAGGAACGGACCATCTTCTTTAAGGACGACGGCAATTA
TAAAACTCGCGCAGAGGTGAAGTTTGAAGGCGACACCCTGGTCAACCGAATCGAGCTCAAGGGAATTGAC
TTCAAAGAAGACGGAAATATCCTGGGGCACAAGCTCGAGTACAACTATAACGCCGCTCAGGTGTACATCA
TGGCCGATAAGCAGAAAAACGGCATTAAGGCTAACTTCAAGATCCGCCACAACATTGAAGACGGCGGAGT
GCAGCTGGCCGATCATTACCAGCAGAACACACCAATCGGAGACGGGCCTGTCCTGCTCCCAGATAATCAC
GTTCTGTTCACCACATCCACTCTGTCTAAGGACCCCAACGAGAAAAGAGATCATATGGTGCTGCTGGAGT
TTGTCACTGCCGACGGGATTACCCACGGAATGGACGAGCTGTATAAGTTCTGCTACGAGAACGAGGTGGC
ATGCGGAAGCGGAGAAGGACGGGGTAGTCTGCTGACATGCGGCGACGTAGAAGAGAATCCTGGTCCCGCC
CCGGGGTCGACCATGGTGCCCAAGAAGAAGAGGAAAGTCGTGAGCAAGGGCGAGGAGGACAACATGGCCA
TCATCAAGGAGTTCATGCGCTTCAAGGTGCACATGGAGGGCTCCGTGAACGGCCACGAGTTCGAGATCGA
GGGCGAGGGCGAGGGCCGCCCCTACGAGGGCACCCAGACCGCCAAGCTGAAGGTGACCAAGGGCGGCCCC
CTGCCCTTCGCCTGGGACATCCTGTCCCCTCAGTTCATGTACGGCTCCAAGGCCTACGTGAAGCACCCCG
CCGACATCCCCGACTACTTGAAGCTGTCCTTCCCCGAGGGCTTCAAGTGGGAGCGCGTGATGAACTTCGA
GGACGGCGGCGTGGTGACCGTGACCCAGGACTCCTCCCTGCAGGACGGCGAGTTCATCTACAAGGTGAAG
CTGCGCGGCACCAACTTCCCCTCCGACGGCCCCGTAATGCAGAAGAAGACCATGGGCTGGGAGGCCTCCT
CCGAGCGGATGTACCCCGAGGACGGCGCCCTGAAGGGCGAGATCAAGCAGAGGCTGAAGCTGAAGGACGG
CGGCCACTACGACGCCGAGGTCAAGACCACCTACAAGGCCAAGAAGCCCGTGCAGCTGCCCGGCGCCTAC
AACGTCAACATCAAGCTGGACATCACCTCCCACAACGAGGACTACACCATCGTGGAACAGTACGAGCGCG
CCGAGGGCCGCCACTCCACCGGCGGCATGGACGAGCTGTACAAGTAAGCTAGCGGCCGCACTCCTCAGGT
GCAGGCTGCCTATCAGAAGGTGGTGGCTGGTGTGGCCAATGCCCTGGCTCACAAATACCACTGAGATCTT
TTTCCCTCTGCCAAAAATTATGGGGACATCATGAAGCCCCTTGAGCATCTGACTTCTGGCTAATAAAGGA
AATTTATTTTCATTGCAATAGTGTGTTGGAATTTTTTGTGTCTCTCACTCGGAAGGACATATGGGAGGGC
AAATCATTTAAAACATCAGAATGAGTATTTGGTTTAGAGTTTGGCAACATATGCCCATATGCTGGCTGCC
ATGAACAAAGGTTGGCTATAAAGAGGTCATCAGTATATGAAACAGCCCCCTGCTGTCCATTCCTTATTCC
ATAGAAAAGCCTTGACTTGAGGTTAGATTTTTTTTATATTTTGTTTTGTGTTATTTTTTTCTTTAACATC
CCTAAAATTTTCCTTACATGTTTTACTAGCCAGATTTTTCCTCCTCTCCTGACTACTCCCAGTCATAGCT
GTCCCTCTTCTCTTATGGAGATCCCTCGACCTGCAGCCCAAGCTTGGCGTAATCATGGTCATAGCTGTTT
CCTGTGTGAAATTGTTATCCGCTCACAATTCCACACAACATACGAGCCGGAAGCATAAAGTGTAAAGCCT
GGGGTGCCTAATGAGTGAGCTAACTCACATTAATTGCGTTGCGCTCACTGCCCGCTTTCCAGTCGGGAAA
CCTGTCGTGCCAGCGGATCCGCATCTCAATTAGTCAGCAACCATAGTCCCGCCCCTAACTCCGCCCATCC
CGC
Features (pLannotate 1.2.2; 17 found; start..end, strand, type, name):
    149..283     +  polyA_signal   SV40 poly(A) signal: SV40 polyadenylation signal
    285..339     -  CDS            lacI (fragment): lac repressor; lacI; The lac repressor binds to the lac operator to inhibit transcription in E. coli. This inhibition can be relieved by adding lactose or isopropyl-β-D-thiogalactopyranoside (IPTG).
    522..1110    -  rep_origin     ori: high-copy-number ColE1/pMB1/pBR322/pUC origin of replication
   1281..2141    -  CDS            AmpR: β-lactamase; bla; confers resistance to ampicillin, carbenicillin, and related antibiotics
   2142..2246    -  promoter       AmpR promoter: bla
   2301..3218    +  promoter       CMV IE94 promoter (fragment): enhancer/promoter region of simian cytomegalovirus major immediate early transcription unit IE94
   3438..3497    +  CDS            KCNJ2 (fragment): KCNJ2_HUMAN - Also known as IRK1. Experimental evidence at protein level: Swiss-Prot protein existence level 1. Probably participates in establishing action potential waveform and excitability of neuronal and muscle tissues. Inward rectifier potassium channels are characterized by a greater tendency to allow potassium to flow into the cell rather than out of it. Their voltage dependence is regulated by the concentration of extracellular potassium; as external potassium is raised, the voltage range of the channel opening shifts to more positive voltages. The inward rectification is mainly due t
   3954..4667    +  CDS            pHluorin, ecliptic: pHluorin, ecliptic is a multistate long stokes shift fluorescent protein published in 1998, derived from Aequorea victoria.
   4800..5504    +  CDS            mCherry: mCherry is a basic (constitutively fluorescent) red fluorescent protein published in 2004, derived from Discosoma sp.. It is reported to be a very rapidly-maturing monomer with low acid sensitivity.
   5520..5591    +  CDS            HBB (fragment): HBB_PONPY - Experimental evidence at transcript level: Swiss-Prot protein existence level 2. Involved in oxygen transport from the lung to the various peripheral tissues. From Pongo pygmaeus (Bornean orangutan).
   5662..5717    +  polyA_signal   β-globin poly(A) signal: rabbit β-globin polyadenylation signal (Gil and Proudfoot, 1987)
   6102..6118    -  protein_bind   lac operator: The lac repressor binds to the lac operator to inhibit transcription in E. coli. This inhibition can be relieved by adding lactose or isopropyl-β-D-thiogalactopyranoside (IPTG). lac repressor encoded by lacI
   6126..6156    -  promoter       lac promoter: promoter for the E. coli lac operon
   6171..6192    -  protein_bind   CAP binding site: CAP binding activates transcription in the presence of cAMP. E. coli catabolite activator protein
   6205..6244    -  CDS            lacI (fragment): lac repressor; lacI; The lac repressor binds to the lac operator to inhibit transcription in E. coli. This inhibition can be relieved by adding lactose or isopropyl-β-D-thiogalactopyranoside (IPTG).
   6251..6303    +  promoter       SV40 promoter (fragment): SV40 early promoter
   6297..129     +  rep_origin     SV40 ori (across the origin): SV40 origin of replication
