[The description below was written by a language model from this plasmid's Addgene catalogue record and pLannotate feature annotations shown in this document.]
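Description:
CMV Marina-T2A-nls-mCherry is a mammalian expression plasmid built on the pCS2+ backbone that encodes Marina, a genetically encoded fluorescent voltage indicator derived from ArcLight. It is maintained in E. coli as a high-copy plasmid through a ColE1/pUC-type origin and selected with ampicillin via the β-lactamase gene. Expression is driven by the simian cytomegalovirus IE94 enhancer/promoter characteristic of pCS2+, and the transcript appears to be terminated by a rabbit β-globin polyadenylation signal lying just downstream of the coding region. An SV40 origin, a fragment of the SV40 early promoter, an SV40 poly(A) signal and remnants of the lac promoter/operator region are also annotated in the backbone.

The sensor fuses the voltage-sensing domain of the Ciona intestinalis voltage-sensitive phosphatase, carrying R217Q, to super ecliptic pHluorin carrying D147A, H148A, Y200V and A227D. According to the record, these changes produce an increase in fluorescence on depolarization, the reverse of ArcLight's polarity. To improve membrane delivery, part of the voltage-sensing domain was replaced with the Kir2.1 Golgi-to-plasma-membrane trafficking signal (detected in the annotation as a KCNJ2 fragment), and the Kir2.1 ER export signal was appended to the C-terminus of pHluorin. As the name indicates, a T2A self-cleaving peptide then links the sensor to nuclear-localized mCherry, although neither the T2A nor the nuclear localization signal is annotated separately. This arrangement yields a separate red nuclear marker for identifying expressing cells without tagging the membrane sensor itself. The depositor sequence matches the listed total size, whereas the repository's sequencing result is slightly shorter, with a truncated CMV promoter annotation, but shows the same feature layout. The plasmid is intended for optical recording of membrane potential in transfected mammalian cells.
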