Addgene plasmid #74216: CMV Marina-T2A-nls-mCherry
Purpose: genetically-encoded fluorescent voltage indicator
Depositing lab: Vincent Pieribone. Depositing organization: John B. Pierce Laboratory. Publication: Directed evolution of key residues in fluorescent protein inverses the polarity of voltage sensitivity in the genetically-encoded indicator ArcLight. Platisa J, Vasan G, Yang A, Pieribone VA. ACS Chem Neurosci. 2017 Jan 3. doi: 10.1021/acschemneuro.6b00234. PubMed 28045247.
Backbone
  Vector backbone: pCS2+
  Backbone size w/o insert (bp): 4900
  Total vector size (bp): 6361
  Vector type: Mammalian Expression
Growth in bacteria
  Bacterial resistance: Ampicillin, 100 μg/mL
  Growth temperature: 37°C
  Growth strain: DH5alpha
  Copy number: High Copy
Gene/Insert
  Gene/Insert name: fluorescent protein voltage sensor (alt name: GEVI Marina)
  Species: Ciona intestinalis
  Insert size (bp): 1461
  Mutation: Ci-VSP contains R217Q mutation; super ecliptic pHluorin contains D147A, H148A, Y200V and A227D mutations. These mutations cause depolarization-dependent increase in fluorescence intensity. We replaced residues 71-91 within CiVSD with an amino acid sequence (KSRITSEGEYIPLDQIDINV) from the Kir2.1 channel Golgi-to-plasma membrane trafficking signal. The Kir 2.1 channel ER export signal sequence (FCYENEV) was added to C-terminus of super ecliptic pHluorin.
  GenBank ID: AB183035 AY533296
  Promoter: CMV
  Tag / fusion protein: mCherry (C terminal on insert)
  Cloning method: Restriction Enzyme; 5′ cloning site KpnI (not destroyed); 3′ cloning site SphI (not destroyed)
  Sequencing primers: 5′ gacgtaaatgggcggtaggcgtg; 3′ ccttgagcatctgacttctggcta
Resource information
  A portion of this plasmid was derived from a plasmid made by: Dr. Atsushi Miyawaki, Laboratory for Cell Function Dynamics, Brain Science Institute, RIKEN, 2-1 Hirosawa, Saitama 351-0198, Japan.
Terms and licenses: Academic/Nonprofit Terms; Industry Terms: Not Available to Industry
Depositor comments: A portion of this plasmid was derived from a plasmid made by Dr. Atsushi Miyawaki, Laboratory for Cell Function Dynamics, Brain Science Institute, RIKEN, 2-1 Hirosawa, Saitama 351-0198, Japan.
How to cite: CMV Marina-T2A-nls-mCherry was a gift from Vincent Pieribone (Addgene plasmid # 74216 ; http://n2t.net/addgene:74216 ; RRID:Addgene_74216)
